>Addgene plasmid #178483 | pETM33_PDCD6IP_ALIX V-domain | addgene full sequence | sequence record 357318 | Addgene NGS Result
TTGAGATCCTTTTTTTCTGCGCGTAATCTGCTGCTTGCAAACAAAAAAACCACCGCTACCAGCGGTGGTT
TGTTTGCCGGATCAAGAGCTACCAACTCTTTTTCCGAAGGTAACTGGCTTCAGCAGAGCGCAGATACCAA
ATACTGTCCTTCTAGTGTAGCCGTAGTTAGGCCACCACTTCAAGAACTCTGTAGCACCGCCTACATACCT
CGCTCTGCTAATCCTGTTACCAGTGGCTGCTGCCAGTGGCGATAAGTCGTGTCTTACCGGGTTGGACTCA
AGACGATAGTTACCGGATAAGGCGCAGCGGTCGGGCTGAACGGGGGGTTCGTGCACACAGCCCAGCTTGG
AGCGAACGACCTACACCGAACTGAGATACCTACAGCGTGAGCTATGAGAAAGCGCCACGCTTCCCGAAGG
GAGAAAGGCGGACAGGTATCCGGTAAGCGGCAGGGTCGGAACAGGAGAGCGCACGAGGGAGCTTCCAGGG
GGAAACGCCTGGTATCTTTATAGTCCTGTCGGGTTTCGCCACCTCTGACTTGAGCGTCGATTTTTGTGAT
GCTCGTCAGGGGGGCGGAGCCTATGGAAAAACGCCAGCAACGCGGCCTTTTTACGGTTCCTGGCCTTTTG
CTGGCCTTTTGCTCACATGTTCTTTCCTGCGTTATCCCCTGATTCTGTGGATAACCGTATTACCGCCTTT
GAGTGAGCTGATACCGCTCGCCGCAGCCGAACGACCGAGCGCAGCGAGTCAGTGAGCGAGGAAGCGGAAG
AGCGCCTGATGCGGTATTTTCTCCTTACGCATCTGTGCGGTATTTCACACCGCAATGGTGCACTCTCAGT
ACAATCTGCTCTGATGCCGCATAGTTAAGCCAGTATACACTCCGCTATCGCTACGTGACTGGGTCATGGC
TGCGCCCCGACACCCGCCAACACCCGCTGACGCGCCCTGACGGGCTTGTCTGCTCCCGGCATCCGCTTAC
AGACAAGCTGTGACCGTCTCCGGGAGCTGCATGTGTCAGAGGTTTTCACCGTCATCACCGAAACGCGCGA
GGCAGCTGCGGTAAAGCTCATCAGCGTGGTCGTGAAGCGATTCACAGATGTCTGCCTGTTCATCCGCGTC
CAGCTCGTTGAGTTTCTCCAGAAGCGTTAATGTCTGGCTTCTGATAAAGCGGGCCATGTTAAGGGCGGTT
TTTTCCTGTTTGGTCACTGATGCCTCCGTGTAAGGGGGATTTCTGTTCATGGGGGTAATGATACCGATGA
AACGAGAGAGGATGCTCACGATACGGGTTACTGATGATGAACATGCCCGGTTACTGGAACGTTGTGAGGG
TAAACAACTGGCGGTATGGATGCGGCGGGACCAGAGAAAAATCACTCAGGGTCAATGCCAGCGCTTCGTT
AATACAGATGTAGGTGTTCCACAGGGTAGCCAGCAGCATCCTGCGATGCAGATCCGGAACATAATGGTGC
AGGGCGCTGACTTCCGCGTTTCCAGACTTTACGAAACACGGAAACCGAAGACCATTCATGTTGTTGCTCA
GGTCGCAGACGTTTTGCAGCAGCAGTCGCTTCACGTTCGCTCGCGTATCGGTGATTCATTCTGCTAACCA
GTAAGGCAACCCCGCCAGCCTAGCCGGGTCCTCAACGACAGGAGCACGATCATGCGCACCCGTGGGGCCG
CCATGCCGGCGATAATGGCCTGCTTCTCGCCGAAACGTTTGGTGGCGGGACCAGTGACGAAGGCTTGAGC
GAGGGCGTGCAAGATTCCGAATACCGCAAGCGACAGGCCGATCATCGTCGCGCTCCAGCGAAAGCGGTCC
TCGCCGAAAATGACCCAGAGCGCTGCCGGCACCTGTCCTACGAGTTGCATGATAAAGAAGACAGTCATAA
GTGCGGCGACGATAGTCATGCCCCGCGCCCACCGGAAGGAGCTGACTGGGTTGAAGGCTCTCAAGGGCAT
CGGTCGAGATCCCGGTGCCTAATGAGTGAGCTAACTTACATTAATTGCGTTGCGCTCACTGCCCGCTTTC
CAGTCGGGAAACCTGTCGTGCCAGCTGCATTAATGAATCGGCCAACGCGCGGGGAGAGGCGGTTTGCGTA
TTGGGCGCCAGGGTGGTTTTTCTTTTCACCAGTGAGACGGGCAACAGCTGATTGCCCTTCACCGCCTGGC
CCTGAGAGAGTTGCAGCAAGCGGTCCACGCTGGTTTGCCCCAGCAGGCGAAAATCCTGTTTGATGGTGGT
TAACGGCGGGATATAACATGAGCTGTCTTCGGTATCGTCGTATCCCACTACCGAGATATCCGCACCAACG
CGCAGCCCGGACTCGGTAATGGCGCGCATTGCGCCCAGCGCCATCTGATCGTTGGCAACCAGCATCGCAG
TGGGAACGATGCCCTCATTCAGCATTTGCATGGTTTGTTGAAAACCGGACATGGCACTCCAGTCGCCTTC
CCGTTCCGCTATCGGCTGAATTTGATTGCGAGTGAGATATTTATGCCAGCCAGCCAGACGCAGACGCGCC
GAGACAGAACTTAATGGGCCCGCTAACAGCGCGATTTGCTGGTGACCCAATGCGACCAGATGCTCCACGC
CCAGTCGCGTACCGTCTTCATGGGAGAAAATAATACTGTTGATGGGTGTCTGGTCAGAGACATCAAGAAA
TAACGCCGGAACATTAGTGCAGGCAGCTTCCACAGCAATGGCATCCTGGTCATCCAGCGGATAGTTAATG
ATCAGCCCACTGACGCGTTGCGCGAGAAGATTGTGCACCGCCGCTTTACAGGCTTCGACGCCGCTTCGTT
CTACCATCGACACCACCACGCTGGCACCCAGTTGATCGGCGCGAGATTTAATCGCCGCGACAATTTGCGA
CGGCGCGTGCAGGGCCAGACTGGAGGTGGCAACGCCAATCAGCAACGACTGTTTGCCCGCCAGTTGTTGT
GCCACGCGGTTGGGAATGTAATTCAGCTCCGCCATCGCCGCTTCCACTTTTTCCCGCGTTTTCGCAGAAA
CGTGGCTGGCCTGGTTCACCACGCGGGAAACGGTCTGATAAGAGACACCGGCATACTCTGCGACATCGTA
TAACGTTACTGGTTTCACATTCACCACCCTGAATTGACTCTCTTCCGGGCGCTATCATGCCATACCGCGA
AAGGTTTTGCGCCATTCGATGGTGTCCGGGATCTCGACGCTCTCCCTTATGCGACTCCTGCATTAGGAAG
CAGCCCAGTAGTAGGTTGAGGCCGTTGAGCACCGCCGCCGCAAGGAATGGTGCATGCAAGGAGATGGCGC
CCAACAGTCCCCCGGCCACGGGGCCTGCCACCATACCCACGCCGAAACAAGCGCTCATGAGCCCGAAGTG
GCGAGCCCGATCTTCCCCATCGGTGATGTCGGCGATATAGGCGCCAGCAACCGCACCTGTGGCGCCGGTG
ATGCCGGCCACGATGCGTCCGGCGTAGAGGATCGAGATCTCGATCCCGCGAAATTAATACGACTCACTAT
AGGGGAATTGTGAGCGGATAACAATTCCCCTCTAGAAATAATTTTGTTTAACTTTAAGAAGGAGATATAC
CATGAAACATCACCATCACCATCACAACACTAGTAGCAATTCCATGTCCCCTATACTAGGTTATTGGAAA
ATTAAGGGCCTTGTGCAACCCACTCGACTTCTTTTGGAATATCTTGAAGAAAAATATGAAGAGCATTTGT
ATGAGCGCGATGAAGGTGATAAATGGCGAAACAAAAAGTTTGAATTGGGTTTGGAGTTTCCCAATCTTCC
TTATTATATTGATGGTGATGTTAAATTAACACAGTCTATGGCCATCATACGTTATATAGCTGACAAGCAC
AACATGTTGGGTGGTTGTCCAAAAGAGCGTGCAGAGATTTCAATGCTTGAAGGAGCGGTTTTGGATATTA
GATACGGTGTTTCGAGAATTGCATATAGTAAAGACTTTGAAACTCTCAAAGTTGATTTTCTTAGCAAGCT
ACCTGAAATGCTGAAAATGTTCGAAGATCGTTTATGTCATAAAACATATTTAAATGGTGATCATGTAACC
CATCCTGACTTCATGTTGTATGACGCTCTTGATGTTGTTTTATACATGGACCCAATGTGCCTGGATGCGT
TCCCAAAATTAGTTTGTTTTAAAAAACGTATTGAAGCTATCCCACAAATTGATAAGTACTTGAAATCCAG
CAAGTATATAGCATGGCCTTTGCAGGGCTGGCAAGCCACGTTTGGTGGTGGCGACCATCCTCCAAAATCG
GATCTGGAAGTTCTGTTCCAGGGGCCCATGGGTCCGGTGAGCGTTCAGCAAAGCCTGGCGGCGTACAACC
AGCGTAAGGCGGACCTGGTGAACCGTAGCATCGCGCAGATGCGTGAAGCGACCACCCTGGCGAACGGTGT
GCTGGCGAGCCTGAACCTGCCGGCGGCGATTGAGGATGTGAGCGGCGATACCGTTCCGCAAAGCATTCTG
ACCAAGAGCCGTAGCGTGATCGAACAGGGTGGCATTCAAACCGTTGATCAGCTGATCAAAGAACTGCCGG
AGCTGCTGCAGCGTAACCGTGAAATTCTGGACGAGAGCCTGCGTCTGCTGGATGAGGAAGAGGCGACCGA
CAACGATCTGCGTGCGAAGTTCAAAGAGCGTTGGCAACGTACCCCGAGCAACGAACTGTACAAGCCGCTG
CGTGCGGAGGGTACCAACTTTCGTACCGTGCTGGACAAGGCGGTTCAAGCGGATGGCCAGGTGAAAGAAT
GCTATCAAAGCCACCGTGACACCATCGTTCTGCTGTGCAAACCGGAACCGGAGCTGAACGCGGCGATTCC
GAGCGCGAACCCGGCGAAGACCATGCAGGGTAGCGAGGTGGTTAACGTGCTGAAAAGCCTGCTGAGCAAC
CTGGATGAAGTTAAGAAAGAACGTGAGGGCCTGGAGAACGACCTGAAGAGCGTGAACTTCGATATGACCA
GCAAATTTCTGACCGCGCTGGCGCAGGACGGTGTTATCAACGAAGAGGCGCTGAGCGTGACCGAACTGGA
TCGTGTTTATGGTGGCCTGACCACCAAGGTGCAAGAAAGCCTGAAGAAACAGGAAGGTCTGCTGAAAAAC
ATTCAAGTTAGCCACCAGGAGTTCAGCAAGATGAAACAAAGCAACAACGAGGCGAACCTGCGTGAAGAGG
TGCTGAAAAACCTGGCGACCGCGTACGACAACTTCGTGGAACTGGTTGCGAACCTGAAAGAGGGTACCAA
ATTTTATAACGAACTGACCGAGATCCTGGTGCGTTTCCAGAACAAGTGCAGCGATATTGTTTTTGCGCGT
AAAACCGAGCGTTAAGAATTCGAGCTCCGTCGACAAGCTTGCGGCCGCACTCGAGCACCACCACCACCAC
CACTGAGATCCGGCTGCTAACAAAGCCCGAAAGGAAGCTGAGTTGGCTGCTGCCACCGCTGAGCAATAAC
TAGCATAACCCCTTGGGGCCTCTAAACGGGTCTTGAGGGGTTTTTTGCTGAAAGGAGGAACTATATCCGG
ATTGGCGAATGGG
[124 nt withheld, positions 5544-5667]
C
[91 nt withheld, positions 5669-5759]
A
[49 nt withheld, positions 5761-5809]
CCTTTGACGTTGGAGTCCACGTTCTTT
[37 nt withheld, positions 5837-5873]
ACCCTATCTCGGTCTATTCTTTTGATTTATAAGGGATTTTGCCGATTTCGGCCTATTGGTTAAAAAATGA
GCTGATTTAACAAAAATTTAACGCGAATTTTAACAAAATATTAACGCTTACAATTTAGGTGGCACTTTTC
GGGGAAATGTGCGCGGAACCCCTATTTGTTTATTTTTCTAAATACATTCAAATATGTATCCGCTCATGAA
TTAATTCTTAGAAAAACTCATCGAGCATCAAATGAAACTGCAATTTATTCATATCAGGATTATCAATACC
ATATTTTTGAAAAAGCCGTTTCTGTAATGAAGGAGAAAACTCACCGAGGCAGTTCCATAGGATGGCAAGA
TCCTGGTATCGGTCTGCGATTCCGACTCGTCCAACATCAATACAACCTATTAATTTCCCCTCGTCAAAAA
TAAGGTTATCAAGTGAGAAATCACCATGAGTGACGACTGAATCCGGTGAGAATGGCAAAAGTTTATGCAT
TTCTTTCCAGACTTGTTCAACAGGCCAGCCATTACGCTCGTCATCAAAATCACTCGCATCAACCAAACCG
TTATTCATTCGTGATTGCGCCTGAGCGAGACGAAATACGCGATCGCTGTTAAAAGGACAATTACAAACAG
GAATCGAATGCAACCGGCGCAGGAACACTGCCAGCGCATCAACAATATTTTCACCTGAATCAGGATATTC
TTCTAATACCTGGAATGCTGTTTTCCCGGGGATCGCAGTGGTGAGTAACCATGCATCATCAGGAGTACGG
ATAAAATGCTTGATGGTCGGAAGAGGCATAAATTCCGTCAGCCAGTTTAGTCTGACCATCTCATCTGTAA
CATCATTGGCAACGCTACCTTTGCCATGTTTCAGAAACAACTCTGGCGCATCGGGCTTCCCATACAATCG
ATAGATTGTCGCACCTGATTGCCCGACATTATCGCGAGCCCATTTATACCCATATAAATCAGCATCCATG
TTGGAATTTAATCGCGGCCTAGAGCAAGACGTTTCCCGTTGAATATGGCTCATAACACCCCTTGTATTAC
TGTTTATGTAAGCAGACAGTTTTATTGTTCATGACCAAAATCCCTTAACGTGAGTTTTCGTTCCACTGAG
CGTCAGACCCCGTAGAAAAGATCAAAGGATCTTC
Features (pLannotate 1.2.2; 19 found; start..end, strand, type, name):
      1..589     +  rep_origin     ori: high-copy-number ColE1/pMB1/pBR322/pUC origin of replication
    775..914     -  misc_feature   bom: basis of mobility region from pBR322
   1016..1207    -  CDS            rop: Rop protein, which maintains plasmids at low copy number; rop
   1224..1604    +  CDS            YPB1_ECOLX: Protein predicted: Swiss-Prot protein existence level 4. From Escherichia coli.
   1676..1967    -  CDS            TcR (fragment): tetracycline efflux protein; tet; confers resistance to tetracycline
   1982..2003    -  protein_bind   CAP binding site: CAP binding activates transcription in the presence of cAMP. E. coli catabolite activator protein
   2016..3098    -  CDS            lacI: lac repressor; lacI; The lac repressor binds to the lac operator to inhibit transcription in E. coli. This inhibition can be relieved by adding lactose or isopropyl-β-D-thiogalactopyranoside (IPTG).
   3099..3176    -  promoter       lacI promoter: lacI
   3184..3463    -  CDS            TcR (fragment): tetracycline efflux protein; tet; confers resistance to tetracycline
   3485..3503    +  promoter       T7 promoter: promoter for bacteriophage T7 RNA polymerase
   3504..3528    +  protein_bind   lac operator: The lac repressor binds to the lac operator to inhibit transcription in E. coli. This inhibition can be relieved by adding lactose or isopropyl-β-D-thiogalactopyranoside (IPTG). lac repressor encoded by lacI
   3543..3565    +  RBS            RBS: efficient ribosome binding site from bacteriophage T7 gene 10 (Olins and Rangwala, 1989)
   3578..3595    +  CDS            7xHis (fragment): 6xHis affinity tag
   3614..4267    +  CDS            GST26_SCHJA: Experimental evidence at protein level: Swiss-Prot protein existence level 1. GST isoenzymes appear to play a central role in the parasite detoxification system. Other functions are also suspected including a role in increasing the solubility of haematin in the parasite gut. From Schistosoma japonicum (Blood fluke).
   4283..5425    +  CDS            PDCD6IP (fragment): PDC6I_HUMAN - Also known as AIP1, ALIX, KIAA1375. Experimental evidence at protein level: Swiss-Prot protein existence level 1. (Microbial infection) Involved in HIV-1 virus budding. Can replace TSG101 it its role of supporting HIV-1 release; this function requires the interaction with CHMP4B. The ESCRT machinery also functions in topologically equivalent membrane fission events, such as enveloped virus budding (HIV-1 and other lentiviruses). From Homo sapiens (Human).
   5460..5507    +  terminator     T7 terminator: transcription terminator for bacteriophage T7 RNA polymerase
   5544..5972    +  rep_origin     f1 ori (sequence partly withheld): f1 bacteriophage origin of replication; arrow indicates direction of (+) strand synthesis
   6025..6082    +  promoter       AmpR promoter (fragment): bla
   6091..6906    -  CDS            KanR: aminoglycoside phosphotransferase; aph(3')-Ia; confers resistance to kanamycin in bacteria or G418 (Geneticin®) in eukaryotes
