[The description below was written by a language model from this plasmid's Addgene catalogue record and pLannotate feature annotations shown in this document.]
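Description:
pETM33_PDCD6IP_ALIX V-domain is a bacterial expression plasmid built on the pET-derived pETM33 backbone, designed to produce the V-domain of human ALIX (encoded by PDCD6IP) as a recombinant fusion protein in E. coli. The sequenced construct is about 7.0 kb. It replicates from a ColE1/pMB1-type origin accompanied by the pBR322 bom region and the rop gene, which moderates copy number, and it is selected with kanamycin through an aminoglycoside phosphotransferase (KanR) cassette. An f1 origin is also present. Short tetracycline-resistance fragments and an AmpR promoter fragment appear in the annotation, but these are backbone remnants rather than functional markers.

The expression cassette is driven by a T7 promoter followed directly by a lac operator, with a plasmid-borne lacI gene supplying the repressor. Transcription therefore depends on a host providing T7 RNA polymerase, such as a DE3 lysogen, and is induced with IPTG. A T7 gene 10 ribosome binding site directs translation of an N-terminal His tag, then Schistosoma japonicum glutathione S-transferase, then the ALIX fragment, with a T7 terminator downstream. The insert is listed as human and synthetic in origin, and it was cloned between NcoI and EcoRI sites that were both destroyed in the process.

The dual His-GST tag allows purification or immobilisation by either nickel or glutathione affinity. The record states the purpose as bacterial expression of a tagged human domain. The associated publication concerns proteome-scale mapping of binding sites in unstructured regions of the human proteome, which suggests, though the record does not say so, that the purified domain serves in peptide-binding experiments.
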