Addgene plasmid #178483: pETM33_PDCD6IP_ALIX V-domain
Purpose: Bacterial expression of human domain with His-tag and GST tag
Depositing lab: Ylva Ivarsson. Depositing organization: Uppsala University. Publication: Proteome-scale mapping of binding sites in the unstructured regions of the human proteome. Benz C, Ali M, Krystkowiak I, Simonetti L, Sayadi A, Mihalic F, Kliche J, Andersson E, Jemth P, Davey NE, Ivarsson Y. Mol Syst Biol. 2022 Jan;18(1):e10584. doi: 10.15252/msb.202110584. PubMed 35044719.
Backbone
  Vector backbone: pETM33
  Backbone size w/o insert (bp): 6017
  Vector type: Bacterial Expression
Growth in bacteria
  Bacterial resistance: Kanamycin, 50 μg/mL
  Growth temperature: 37°C
  Growth strain: DH5alpha
  Copy number: Unknown
Gene/Insert
  Gene/Insert name: PDCD6IP_ALIX V-domain
  Species: H. sapiens (human); Synthetic
  Entrez Gene: PDCD6IP (a.k.a. AIP1, ALIX, DRIP4, HP95, MCPH29)
  Promoter: T7/LacO
  Tag / fusion protein: His-GST (N terminal on insert)
  Cloning method: Restriction Enzyme; 5′ cloning site Nco1 (destroyed during cloning); 3′ cloning site EcoR1 (destroyed during cloning)
  Sequencing primers: 5′ CGGATCTGGAAGTTCTGTTCC; 3′ GAGTGCGGCCGCAAGCTTG
Terms and licenses: Academic/Nonprofit Terms; Industry Terms: Not Available to Industry
Depositor comments: Please visit https://www.biorxiv.org/content/10.1101/2021.04.13.439572v1 for bioRxv preprint. Growth in BL21 DE3 gold 37 C after induction with 1mM IPTG 4 hours 30 C. Insert: mgPVSVQQSLAAYNQRKADLVNRSIAQMREATTLANGVLASLNLPAAIEDVSGDTVPQSILTKSRSVIEQGGIQTVDQLIKELPELLQRNREILDESLRLLDEEEATDNDLRAKFKERWQRTPSNELYKPLRAEGTNFRTVLDKAVQADGQVKECYQSHRDTIVLLCKPEPELNAAIPSANPAKTMQGSEVVNVLKSLLSNLDEVKKEREGLENDLKSVNFDMTSKFLTALAQDGVINEEALSVTELDRVYGGLTTKVQESLKKQEGLLKNIQVSHQEFSKMKQSNNEANLREEVLKNLATAYDNFVELVANLKEGTKFYNELTEILVRFQNKCSDIVFARKTER.
How to cite: pETM33_PDCD6IP_ALIX V-domain was a gift from Ylva Ivarsson (Addgene plasmid # 178483 ; http://n2t.net/addgene:178483 ; RRID:Addgene_178483)
